Addgene plasmid #103825: pPHR-EYFP-hPMLIII
Purpose: Soluble BLInCR effector that is recruited to 'localizer' sites upon blue light illumination
Depositing lab: Karsten Rippe. Depositing organization: Deutsches Krebsforschungszentrum (DKFZ). Publication: Real-time observation of light-controlled transcription in living cells. Rademacher A, Erdel F, Trojanowski J, Schumacher S, Rippe K. J Cell Sci. 2017 Dec 15;130(24):4213-4224. doi: 10.1242/jcs.205534. Epub 2017 Nov 9. PubMed 29122982.
Backbone
  Vector backbone: pmCherry-N1
  Backbone manufacturer: Clontech
  Backbone size w/o insert (bp): 3935
  Vector type: Mammalian Expression
  Selectable markers: Neomycin (select with G418)
Growth in bacteria
  Bacterial resistance: Kanamycin, 50 μg/mL
  Growth temperature: 37°C
  Growth strain: DH5alpha
  Copy number: High Copy
Gene/Insert
  Gene/Insert name: PHR-EYFP-hPMLIII (alt name: PHR domain of CRY2)
  Species: H. sapiens (human), A. thaliana (mustard weed)
  Insert size (bp): 4169
  Entrez Gene: CRY2 (a.k.a. AT1G04400, AT-PHH1, ATCRY2, CRYPTOCHROME 2 APOPROTEIN, F19P19.14, F19P19_14, FHA, PHH1, cryptochrome 2); PML (a.k.a. MYL, PP8675, RNF71, TRIM19)
  Promoter: CMV
  Cloning method: Restriction Enzyme; 5′ cloning site XhoI (not destroyed); 3′ cloning site XbaI (destroyed during cloning)
  Sequencing primers: 5′ CMV-F
Terms and licenses: Academic/Nonprofit Terms; Industry Terms: Not Available to Industry
Depositor comments: mCherry was cut out from the backbone (XhoI/XbaI cuts)
How to cite: pPHR-EYFP-hPMLIII was a gift from Karsten Rippe (Addgene plasmid # 103825 ; http://n2t.net/addgene:103825 ; RRID:Addgene_103825)
