[The description below was written by a language model from this plasmid's Addgene catalogue record and pLannotate feature annotations shown in this document.]
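Description:
pPHR-EYFP-hPMLIII is a mammalian expression plasmid of about 8.1 kb built on the Clontech pmCherry-N1 backbone, from which the mCherry coding region was excised by XhoI/XbaI digestion and replaced with a roughly 4.2 kb fusion insert. It is propagated in E. coli at high copy from a pUC-type ColE1 origin and also carries an f1 origin. A single Tn5 NeoR/KanR cassette serves both hosts. The bacterial bla promoter drives it for kanamycin selection, while the SV40 enhancer/early promoter, paired with an HSV TK polyadenylation signal, drives it for G418 selection in mammalian cells. The depositor and repository sequence records are the same length and show the same features in the same order, offset only by a few bases in their numbering.

The payload is a single open reading frame expressed from the CMV immediate-early enhancer/promoter and terminated by the SV40 poly(A) signal. From the N-terminus, it comprises the photolyase homology region (PHR) of Arabidopsis thaliana cryptochrome 2, then EYFP, then human PML, named as isoform III in the plasmid title. The automated annotation marks the PML match as a fragment of the reference protein. CRY2PHR binds CIB1 on exposure to blue light, so the fusion remains soluble in the dark and is drawn to a partner protein when illuminated. In the BLInCR system this plasmid supplies the "effector", which is recruited to sites defined by a separately expressed "localizer" construct. EYFP allows the relocalisation of PML to be followed in living cells. The associated work concerns real-time observation of light-controlled transcription.
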