Features (pLannotate 1.2.2; 16 found; start..end, strand, type, name):
     61..364     +  enhancer       CMV enhancer: human cytomegalovirus immediate early enhancer
    365..568     +  promoter       CMV promoter: human cytomegalovirus (CMV) immediate early promoter
    591..618     +  misc_feature   MCS (fragment): multiple cloning site
    625..2118    +  CDS            CRY2PHR: N-terminal photolyase homology region of Arabidopsis thaliana cryptochrome 2 binds to CIB1 upon exposure to blue light (Kennedy et al., 2010)
   2128..2844    +  CDS            EYFP: EYFP is a basic (constitutively fluorescent) green/yellow fluorescent protein published in 1996, derived from Aequorea victoria. It is reported to be a very rapidly-maturing weak dimer with high acid sensitivity.
   2854..4569    +  CDS            PML (fragment): PML_HUMAN - Also known as MYL, PP8675, RNF71, TRIM19. Experimental evidence at protein level: Swiss-Prot protein existence level 1. Exhibits antiviral activity against both DNA and RNA viruses. The antiviral activity can involve one or several isoform(s) and can be enhanced by the permanent PML-NB-associated protein DAXX or by the recruitment of p53/TP53 within these structures. Isoform PML-4 restricts varicella zoster virus (VZV) via sequestration of virion capsids in PML-NBs thereby preventing their nuclear egress and inhibiting formation of infectious virus particles. The sumoylated isoform
   4786..4869    +  CDS            large T antigen (fragment): large T antigen from SV40 (simian virus 40)
   4892..5013    +  polyA_signal   SV40 poly(A) signal: SV40 polyadenylation signal
   5047..5475    -  rep_origin     f1 ori (sequence partly withheld): f1 bacteriophage origin of replication; arrow indicates direction of (+) strand synthesis
   5502..5606    +  promoter       AmpR promoter: bla
   5608..5965    +  promoter       SV40 promoter: SV40 enhancer and early promoter
   6000..6794    +  CDS            NeoR/KanR: aminoglycoside phosphotransferase from Tn5; aph(3')-II (or nptII); confers resistance to neomycin, kanamycin, and G418 (Geneticin®)
   6815..6967    +  CDS            ble (fragment): BLE_KLEPN - Experimental evidence at protein level: Swiss-Prot protein existence level 1. Binding protein with a strong affinity to the bleomycin family of antibiotics. Binds to CL990; an antimitotic-antibiotic compound. From Klebsiella pneumoniae.
   7026..7073    +  polyA_signal   HSV TK poly(A) signal: herpes simplex virus thymidine kinase polyadenylation signal (Cole and Stacy, 1985)
   7164..7180    -  polyA_signal   bGH poly(A) signal (fragment): bovine growth hormone polyadenylation signal
   7402..7990    +  rep_origin     ori: high-copy-number ColE1/pMB1/pBR322/pUC origin of replication
>Addgene plasmid #103825 | pPHR-EYFP-hPMLIII | depositor full sequence | sequence record 196734 | Full Sequence
TAGTTATTAATAGTAATCAATTACGGGGTCATTAGTTCATAGCCCATATATGGAGTTCCGCGTTACATAA
CTTACGGTAAATGGCCCGCCTGGCTGACCGCCCAACGACCCCCGCCCATTGACGTCAATAATGACGTATG
TTCCCATAGTAACGCCAATAGGGACTTTCCATTGACGTCAATGGGTGGAGTATTTACGGTAAACTGCCCA
CTTGGCAGTACATCAAGTGTATCATATGCCAAGTACGCCCCCTATTGACGTCAATGACGGTAAATGGCCC
GCCTGGCATTATGCCCAGTACATGACCTTATGGGACTTTCCTACTTGGCAGTACATCTACGTATTAGTCA
TCGCTATTACCATGGTGATGCGGTTTTGGCAGTACATCAATGGGCGTGGATAGCGGTTTGACTCACGGGG
ATTTCCAAGTCTCCACCCCATTGACGTCAATGGGAGTTTGTTTTGGCACCAAAATCAACGGGACTTTCCA
AAATGTCGTAACAACTCCGCCCCATTGACGCAAATGGGCGGTAGGCGTGTACGGTGGGAGGTCTATATAA
GCAGAGCTGGTTTAGTGAACCGTCAGATCCGCTAGCGCTACCGGACTCAGATCTCGAGGCCACCATGAAG
ATGGACAAAAAGACTATAGTTTGGTTTAGAAGAGACCTAAGGATTGAGGATAATCCTGCATTAGCAGCAG
CTGCTCACGAAGGATCTGTTTTTCCTGTCTTCATTTGGTGTCCTGAAGAAGAAGGACAGTTTTATCCTGG
AAGAGCTTCAAGATGGTGGATGAAACAATCACTTGCTCACTTATCTCAATCCTTGAAGGCTCTTGGATCT
GACCTCACTTTAATCAAAACCCACAACACGATTTCAGCGATCTTGGATTGTATCCGCGTTACCGGTGCTA
CAAAAGTCGTCTTTAACCACCTCTATGATCCTGTTTCGTTAGTTCGGGACCATACCGTAAAGGAGAAGCT
GGTGGAACGTGGGATCTCTGTGCAAAGCTACAATGGAGATCTATTGTATGAACCGTGGGAGATATACTGC
GAAAAGGGCAAACCTTTTACGAGTTTCAATTCTTACTGGAAGAAATGCTTAGATATGTCGATTGAATCCG
TTATGCTTCCTCCTCCTTGGCGGTTGATGCCAATAACTGCAGCGGCTGAAGCGATTTGGGCGTGTTCGAT
TGAAGAACTAGGGCTGGAGAATGAGGCCGAGAAACCGAGCAATGCGTTGTTAACTAGAGCTTGGTCTCCA
GGATGGAGCAATGCTGATAAGTTACTAAATGAGTTCATCGAGAAGCAGTTGATAGATTATGCAAAGAACA
GCAAGAAAGTTGTTGGGAATTCTACTTCACTACTTTCTCCGTATCTCCATTTCGGGGAAATAAGCGTCAG
ACACGTTTTCCAGTGTGCCCGGATGAAACAAATTATATGGGCAAGAGATAAGAACAGTGAAGGAGAAGAA
AGTGCAGATCTTTTTCTTAGGGGAATCGGTTTAAGAGAGTATTCTCGGTATATATGTTTCAACTTCCCGT
TTACTCACGAGCAATCGTTGTTGAGTCATCTTCGGTTTTTCCCTTGGGATGCTGATGTTGATAAGTTCAA
GGCCTGGAGACAAGGCAGGACCGGTTATCCGTTGGTGGATGCCGGAATGAGAGAGCTTTGGGCTACCGGA
TGGATGCATAACAGAATAAGAGTGATTGTTTCAAGCTTTGCTGTGAAGTTTCTTCTCCTTCCATGGAAAT
GGGGAATGAAGTATTTCTGGGATACACTTTTGGATGCTGATTTGGAATGTGACATCCTTGGCTGGCAGTA
TATCTCTGGGAGTATCCCCGATGGCCACGAGCTTGATCGCTTGGACAATCCCGCGTTACAAGGCGCCAAA
TATGACCCAGAAGGTGAGTACATAAGGCAATGGCTTCCCGAGCTTGCGAGATTGCCAACTGAATGGATCC
ATCATCCATGGGACGCTCCTTTAACCGTACTCAAAGCTTCTGGTGTGGAACTCGGAACAAACTATGCGAA
ACCCATTGTAGACATCGACACAGCTCGTGAGCTACTAGCTAAAGCTATTTCAAGAACCCGTGAAGCACAG
ATCATGATCGGAGCAGCAGCCCGGGTCATGGTGAGCAAGGGCGAGGAGCTGTTCACCGGGGTGGTGCCCA
TCCTGGTCGAGCTGGACGGCGACGTAAACGGCCACAAGTTCAGCGTGTCCGGCGAGGGCGAGGGCGATGC
CACCTACGGCAAGCTGACCCTGAAGTTCATCTGCACCACCGGCAAGCTGCCCGTGCCCTGGCCCACCCTC
GTGACCACCTTCGGCTACGGCCTGCAGTGCTTCGCCCGCTACCCCGACCACATGAAGCAGCACGACTTCT
TCAAGTCCGCCATGCCCGAAGGCTACGTCCAGGAGCGCACCATCTTCTTCAAGGACGACGGCAACTACAA
GACCCGCGCCGAGGTGAAGTTCGAGGGCGACACCCTGGTGAACCGCATCGAGCTGAAGGGCATCGACTTC
AAGGAGGACGGCAACATCCTGGGGCACAAGCTGGAGTACAACTACAACAGCCACAACGTCTATATCATGG
CCGACAAGCAGAAGAACGGCATCAAGGTGAACTTCAAGATCCGCCACAACATCGAGGACGGCAGCGTGCA
GCTCGCCGACCACTACCAGCAGAACACCCCCATCGGCGACGGCCCCGTGCTGCTGCCCGACAACCACTAC
CTGAGCTACCAGTCCGCCCTGAGCAAAGACCCCAACGAGAAGCGCGATCACATGGTCCTGCTGGAGTTCG
TGACCGCCGCCGGGATCACTCTCGGCATGGACGAGCTGTACAAGAGCGGCCGCATGGAGCCTGCACCCGC
CCGATCTCCGAGGCCCCAGCAGGACCCCGCCCGGCCCCAGGAGCCCACCATGCCTCCCCCCGAGACCCCC
TCTGAAGGCCGCCAGCCCAGCCCCAGCCCCAGCCCTACAGAGCGAGCCCCCGCTTCGGAGGAGGAGTTCC
AGTTTCTGCGCTGCCAGCAATGCCAGGCGGAAGCCAAGTGCCCGAAGCTGCTGCCTTGTCTGCACACGCT
GTGCTCAGGATGCCTGGAGGCGTCGGGCATGCAGTGCCCCATCTGCCAGGCGCCCTGGCCCCTAGGTGCA
GACACACCCGCCCTGGATAACGTCTTTTTCGAGAGTCTGCAGCGGCGCCTGTCGGTGTACCGGCAGATTG
TGGATGCGCAGGCTGTGTGCACCCGCTGCAAAGAGTCGGCCGACTTCTGGTGCTTTGAGTGCGAGCAGCT
CCTCTGCGCCAAGTGCTTCGAGGCACACCAGTGGTTCCTCAAGCACGAGGCCCGGCCCCTAGCAGAGCTG
CGCAACCAGTCGGTGCGTGAGTTCCTGGACGGCACCCGCAAGACCAACAACATCTTCTGCTCCAACCCCA
ACCACCGCACCCCTACGCTGACCAGCATCTACTGCCGAGGATGTTCCAAGCCGCTGTGCTGCTCGTGCGC
GCTCCTTGACAGCAGCCACAGTGAGCTCAAGTGCGACATCAGCGCAGAGATCCAGCAGCGACAGGAGGAG
CTGGACGCCATGACGCAGGCGCTGCAGGAGCAGGATAGTGCCTTTGGCGCGGTTCACGCGCAGATGCACG
CGGCCGTCGGCCAGCTGGGCCGCGCGCGTGCCGAGACCGAGGAGCTGATCCGCGAGCGCGTGCGCCAGGT
GGTAGCTCACGTGCGGGCTCAGGAGCGCGAGCTGCTGGAGGCTGTGGACGCGCGGTACCAGCGCGACTAC
GAGGAGATGGCCAGTCGGCTGGGCCGCCTGGATGCTGTGCTGCAGCGCATCCGCACGGGCAGCGCGCTGG
TGCAGAGGATGAAGTGCTACGCCTCGGACCAGGAGGTGCTGGACATGCACGGTTTCCTGCGCCAGGCGCT
CTGCCGCCTGCGCCAGGAGGAGCCCCAGAGCCTGCAAGCTGCCGTGCGCACCGATGGCTTCGACGAGTTC
AAGGTGCGCCTGCAGGACCTCAGCTCTTGCATCACCCAGGGGAAAGATGCAGCTGTATCCAAGAAAGCCA
GCCCAGAGGCTGCCAGCACTCCCAGGGACCCTATTGACGTTGACCTGCCCGAGGAGGCAGAGAGAGTGAA
GGCCCAGGTTCAGGCCCTGGGGCTGGCTGAAGCCCAGCCTATGGCTGTGGTACAGTCAGTGCCCGGGGCA
CACCCCGTGCCAGTGTACGCCTTCTCCATCAAAGGCCCTTCCTATGGAGAGGATGTCTCCAATACAACGA
CAGCCCAGAAGAGGAAGTGCAGCCAGACCCAGTGCCCCAGGAAGGTCATCAAGATGGAGTCTGAGGAGGG
GAAGGAGGCAAGGTTGGCTCGGAGCTCCCCGGAGCAGCCCAGGCCCAGCACCTCCAAGGCAGTCTCACCA
CCCCACCTGGATGGACCGCCTAGCCCCAGGAGCCCCGTCATAGGAAGTGAGGTCTTCCTGCCCAACAGCA
ACCACGTGGCCAGTGGCGCCGGGGAGGCAGAGGAACGCGTTGTGGTGATCAGCAGCTCGGAAGACTCAGA
TGCCGAAAACTCGGTCTCTTCCAGCCCTCAGTCTGAGGTTCTGTATTGGAAAGTGCATGGAGCCCATGGA
GACCGCCGAGCCACAGTCCTCGCCAGCCCACTCCTCGCCAGCCCACTCCTCGCCAGCCCACTCCTCGCCA
GTCCAGTCTCTGCTGAGAGCACAAGGAGCCTCCAGCCTGCCCTGTGGCACATACCACCCCCCAGCTTGGC
CTCCCCACCAGCCCGCTGACGGCTAGATCATAATCAGCCATACCACATTTGTAGAGGTTTTACTTGCTTT
AAAAAACCTCCCACACCTCCCCCTGAACCTGAAACATAAAATGAATGCAATTGTTGTTGTTAACTTGTTT
ATTGCAGCTTATAATGGTTACAAATAAAGCAATAGCATCACAAATTTCACAAATAAAGCATTTTTTTCAC
TGCATTCTAGTTGTGGTTTGTCCAAACTCATCAATGTATCTTAAGGCGTAAATTGTAAGCGTTAATATTT
TGTTAAAATTCGCGTTAAATTTTTGTTAAATCAGCTCATTTTTTAACCAATAGGCCGAAATCGGCAAAAT
CCCTTATAAATCAAAAGAATAGACCGAGATAGGGT
[37 nt withheld, positions 5146-5182]
AAAGAACGTGGACTCCAACGTCAAAGG
[49 nt withheld, positions 5210-5258]
T
[91 nt withheld, positions 5260-5350]
G
[124 nt withheld, positions 5352-5475]
CAGGTGGCACTTTTCGGGGAAATGTGCGCGGAACCCCTATTTGTTTATTTTTCTAAATACATTCAAATAT
GTATCCGCTCATGAGACAATAACCCTGATAAATGCTTCAATAATATTGAAAAAGGAAGAGTCCTGAGGCG
GAAAGAACCAGCTGTGGAATGTGTGTCAGTTAGGGTGTGGAAAGTCCCCAGGCTCCCCAGCAGGCAGAAG
TATGCAAAGCATGCATCTCAATTAGTCAGCAACCAGGTGTGGAAAGTCCCCAGGCTCCCCAGCAGGCAGA
AGTATGCAAAGCATGCATCTCAATTAGTCAGCAACCATAGTCCCGCCCCTAACTCCGCCCATCCCGCCCC
TAACTCCGCCCAGTTCCGCCCATTCTCCGCCCCATGGCTGACTAATTTTTTTTATTTATGCAGAGGCCGA
GGCCGCCTCGGCCTCTGAGCTATTCCAGAAGTAGTGAGGAGGCTTTTTTGGAGGCCTAGGCTTTTGCAAA
GATCGATCAAGAGACAGGATGAGGATCGTTTCGCATGATTGAACAAGATGGATTGCACGCAGGTTCTCCG
GCCGCTTGGGTGGAGAGGCTATTCGGCTATGACTGGGCACAACAGACAATCGGCTGCTCTGATGCCGCCG
TGTTCCGGCTGTCAGCGCAGGGGCGCCCGGTTCTTTTTGTCAAGACCGACCTGTCCGGTGCCCTGAATGA
ACTGCAAGACGAGGCAGCGCGGCTATCGTGGCTGGCCACGACGGGCGTTCCTTGCGCAGCTGTGCTCGAC
GTTGTCACTGAAGCGGGAAGGGACTGGCTGCTATTGGGCGAAGTGCCGGGGCAGGATCTCCTGTCATCTC
ACCTTGCTCCTGCCGAGAAAGTATCCATCATGGCTGATGCAATGCGGCGGCTGCATACGCTTGATCCGGC
TACCTGCCCATTCGACCACCAAGCGAAACATCGCATCGAGCGAGCACGTACTCGGATGGAAGCCGGTCTT
GTCGATCAGGATGATCTGGACGAAGAGCATCAGGGGCTCGCGCCAGCCGAACTGTTCGCCAGGCTCAAGG
CGAGCATGCCCGACGGCGAGGATCTCGTCGTGACCCATGGCGATGCCTGCTTGCCGAATATCATGGTGGA
AAATGGCCGCTTTTCTGGATTCATCGACTGTGGCCGGCTGGGTGTGGCGGACCGCTATCAGGACATAGCG
TTGGCTACCCGTGATATTGCTGAAGAGCTTGGCGGCGAATGGGCTGACCGCTTCCTCGTGCTTTACGGTA
TCGCCGCTCCCGATTCGCAGCGCATCGCCTTCTATCGCCTTCTTGACGAGTTCTTCTGAGCGGGACTCTG
GGGTTCGAAATGACCGACCAAGCGACGCCCAACCTGCCATCACGAGATTTCGATTCCACCGCCGCCTTCT
ATGAAAGGTTGGGCTTCGGAATCGTTTTCCGGGACGCCGGCTGGATGATCCTCCAGCGCGGGGATCTCAT
GCTGGAGTTCTTCGCCCACCCTAGGGGGAGGCTAACTGAAACACGGAAGGAGACAATACCGGAAGGAACC
CGCGCTATGACGGCAATAAAAAGACAGAATAAAACGCACGGTGTTGGGTCGTTTGTTCATAAACGCGGGG
TTCGGTCCCAGGGCTGGCACTCTGTCGATACCCCACCGAGACCCCATTGGGGCCAATACGCCCGCGTTTC
TTCCTTTTCCCCACCCCACCCCCCAAGTTCGGGTGAAGGCCCAGGGCTCGCAGCCAACGTCGGGGCGGCA
GGCCCTGCCATAGCCTCAGGTTACTCATATATACTTTAGATTGATTTAAAACTTCATTTTTAATTTAAAA
GGATCTAGGTGAAGATCCTTTTTGATAATCTCATGACCAAAATCCCTTAACGTGAGTTTTCGTTCCACTG
AGCGTCAGACCCCGTAGAAAAGATCAAAGGATCTTCTTGAGATCCTTTTTTTCTGCGCGTAATCTGCTGC
TTGCAAACAAAAAAACCACCGCTACCAGCGGTGGTTTGTTTGCCGGATCAAGAGCTACCAACTCTTTTTC
CGAAGGTAACTGGCTTCAGCAGAGCGCAGATACCAAATACTGTCCTTCTAGTGTAGCCGTAGTTAGGCCA
CCACTTCAAGAACTCTGTAGCACCGCCTACATACCTCGCTCTGCTAATCCTGTTACCAGTGGCTGCTGCC
AGTGGCGATAAGTCGTGTCTTACCGGGTTGGACTCAAGACGATAGTTACCGGATAAGGCGCAGCGGTCGG
GCTGAACGGGGGGTTCGTGCACACAGCCCAGCTTGGAGCGAACGACCTACACCGAACTGAGATACCTACA
GCGTGAGCTATGAGAAAGCGCCACGCTTCCCGAAGGGAGAAAGGCGGACAGGTATCCGGTAAGCGGCAGG
GTCGGAACAGGAGAGCGCACGAGGGAGCTTCCAGGGGGAAACGCCTGGTATCTTTATAGTCCTGTCGGGT
TTCGCCACCTCTGACTTGAGCGTCGATTTTTGTGATGCTCGTCAGGGGGGCGGAGCCTATGGAAAAACGC
CAGCAACGCGGCCTTTTTACGGTTCCTGGCCTTTTGCTGGCCTTTTGCTCACATGTTCTTTCCTGCGTTA
TCCCCTGATTCTGTGGATAACCGTATTACCGCCATGCAT
