Features (pLannotate 1.2.2; 16 found; start..end, strand, type, name):
     47..350     +  enhancer       CMV enhancer: human cytomegalovirus immediate early enhancer
    351..554     +  promoter       CMV promoter: human cytomegalovirus (CMV) immediate early promoter
    577..604     +  misc_feature   MCS (fragment): multiple cloning site
    611..2104    +  CDS            CRY2PHR: N-terminal photolyase homology region of Arabidopsis thaliana cryptochrome 2 binds to CIB1 upon exposure to blue light (Kennedy et al., 2010)
   2114..2830    +  CDS            EYFP: EYFP is a basic (constitutively fluorescent) green/yellow fluorescent protein published in 1996, derived from Aequorea victoria. It is reported to be a very rapidly-maturing weak dimer with high acid sensitivity.
   2840..4555    +  CDS            PML (fragment): PML_HUMAN - Also known as MYL, PP8675, RNF71, TRIM19. Experimental evidence at protein level: Swiss-Prot protein existence level 1. Exhibits antiviral activity against both DNA and RNA viruses. The antiviral activity can involve one or several isoform(s) and can be enhanced by the permanent PML-NB-associated protein DAXX or by the recruitment of p53/TP53 within these structures. Isoform PML-4 restricts varicella zoster virus (VZV) via sequestration of virion capsids in PML-NBs thereby preventing their nuclear egress and inhibiting formation of infectious virus particles. The sumoylated isoform
   4772..4855    +  CDS            large T antigen (fragment): large T antigen from SV40 (simian virus 40)
   4878..4999    +  polyA_signal   SV40 poly(A) signal: SV40 polyadenylation signal
   5033..5461    -  rep_origin     f1 ori (sequence partly withheld): f1 bacteriophage origin of replication; arrow indicates direction of (+) strand synthesis
   5488..5592    +  promoter       AmpR promoter: bla
   5594..5951    +  promoter       SV40 promoter: SV40 enhancer and early promoter
   5986..6780    +  CDS            NeoR/KanR: aminoglycoside phosphotransferase from Tn5; aph(3')-II (or nptII); confers resistance to neomycin, kanamycin, and G418 (Geneticin®)
   6801..6953    +  CDS            ble (fragment): BLE_KLEPN - Experimental evidence at protein level: Swiss-Prot protein existence level 1. Binding protein with a strong affinity to the bleomycin family of antibiotics. Binds to CL990; an antimitotic-antibiotic compound. From Klebsiella pneumoniae.
   7012..7059    +  polyA_signal   HSV TK poly(A) signal: herpes simplex virus thymidine kinase polyadenylation signal (Cole and Stacy, 1985)
   7150..7166    -  polyA_signal   bGH poly(A) signal (fragment): bovine growth hormone polyadenylation signal
   7388..7976    +  rep_origin     ori: high-copy-number ColE1/pMB1/pBR322/pUC origin of replication
>Addgene plasmid #103825 | pPHR-EYFP-hPMLIII | addgene full sequence | sequence record 199459 | Addgene NGS Result
AATCAATTACGGGGTCATTAGTTCATAGCCCATATATGGAGTTCCGCGTTACATAACTTACGGTAAATGG
CCCGCCTGGCTGACCGCCCAACGACCCCCGCCCATTGACGTCAATAATGACGTATGTTCCCATAGTAACG
CCAATAGGGACTTTCCATTGACGTCAATGGGTGGAGTATTTACGGTAAACTGCCCACTTGGCAGTACATC
AAGTGTATCATATGCCAAGTACGCCCCCTATTGACGTCAATGACGGTAAATGGCCCGCCTGGCATTATGC
CCAGTACATGACCTTATGGGACTTTCCTACTTGGCAGTACATCTACGTATTAGTCATCGCTATTACCATG
GTGATGCGGTTTTGGCAGTACATCAATGGGCGTGGATAGCGGTTTGACTCACGGGGATTTCCAAGTCTCC
ACCCCATTGACGTCAATGGGAGTTTGTTTTGGCACCAAAATCAACGGGACTTTCCAAAATGTCGTAACAA
CTCCGCCCCATTGACGCAAATGGGCGGTAGGCGTGTACGGTGGGAGGTCTATATAAGCAGAGCTGGTTTA
GTGAACCGTCAGATCCGCTAGCGCTACCGGACTCAGATCTCGAGGCCACCATGAAGATGGACAAAAAGAC
TATAGTTTGGTTTAGAAGAGACCTAAGGATTGAGGATAATCCTGCATTAGCAGCAGCTGCTCACGAAGGA
TCTGTTTTTCCTGTCTTCATTTGGTGTCCTGAAGAAGAAGGACAGTTTTATCCTGGAAGAGCTTCAAGAT
GGTGGATGAAACAATCACTTGCTCACTTATCTCAATCCTTGAAGGCTCTTGGATCTGACCTCACTTTAAT
CAAAACCCACAACACGATTTCAGCGATCTTGGATTGTATCCGCGTTACCGGTGCTACAAAAGTCGTCTTT
AACCACCTCTATGATCCTGTTTCGTTAGTTCGGGACCATACCGTAAAGGAGAAGCTGGTGGAACGTGGGA
TCTCTGTGCAAAGCTACAATGGAGATCTATTGTATGAACCGTGGGAGATATACTGCGAAAAGGGCAAACC
TTTTACGAGTTTCAATTCTTACTGGAAGAAATGCTTAGATATGTCGATTGAATCCGTTATGCTTCCTCCT
CCTTGGCGGTTGATGCCAATAACTGCAGCGGCTGAAGCGATTTGGGCGTGTTCGATTGAAGAACTAGGGC
TGGAGAATGAGGCCGAGAAACCGAGCAATGCGTTGTTAACTAGAGCTTGGTCTCCAGGATGGAGCAATGC
TGATAAGTTACTAAATGAGTTCATCGAGAAGCAGTTGATAGATTATGCAAAGAACAGCAAGAAAGTTGTT
GGGAATTCTACTTCACTACTTTCTCCGTATCTCCATTTCGGGGAAATAAGCGTCAGACACGTTTTCCAGT
GTGCCCGGATGAAACAAATTATATGGGCAAGAGATAAGAACAGTGAAGGAGAAGAAAGTGCAGATCTTTT
TCTTAGGGGAATCGGTTTAAGAGAGTATTCTCGGTATATATGTTTCAACTTCCCGTTTACTCACGAGCAA
TCGTTGTTGAGTCATCTTCGGTTTTTCCCTTGGGATGCTGATGTTGATAAGTTCAAGGCCTGGAGACAAG
GCAGGACCGGTTATCCGTTGGTGGATGCCGGAATGAGAGAGCTTTGGGCTACCGGATGGATGCATAACAG
AATAAGAGTGATTGTTTCAAGCTTTGCTGTGAAGTTTCTTCTCCTTCCATGGAAATGGGGAATGAAGTAT
TTCTGGGATACACTTTTGGATGCTGATTTGGAATGTGACATCCTTGGCTGGCAGTATATCTCTGGGAGTA
TCCCCGATGGCCACGAGCTTGATCGCTTGGACAATCCCGCGTTACAAGGCGCCAAATATGACCCAGAAGG
TGAGTACATAAGGCAATGGCTTCCCGAGCTTGCGAGATTGCCAACTGAATGGATCCATCATCCATGGGAC
GCTCCTTTAACCGTACTCAAAGCTTCTGGTGTGGAACTCGGAACAAACTATGCGAAACCCATTGTAGACA
TCGACACAGCTCGTGAGCTACTAGCTAAAGCTATTTCAAGAACCCGTGAAGCACAGATCATGATCGGAGC
AGCAGCCCGGGTCATGGTGAGCAAGGGCGAGGAGCTGTTCACCGGGGTGGTGCCCATCCTGGTCGAGCTG
GACGGCGACGTAAACGGCCACAAGTTCAGCGTGTCCGGCGAGGGCGAGGGCGATGCCACCTACGGCAAGC
TGACCCTGAAGTTCATCTGCACCACCGGCAAGCTGCCCGTGCCCTGGCCCACCCTCGTGACCACCTTCGG
CTACGGCCTGCAGTGCTTCGCCCGCTACCCCGACCACATGAAGCAGCACGACTTCTTCAAGTCCGCCATG
CCCGAAGGCTACGTCCAGGAGCGCACCATCTTCTTCAAGGACGACGGCAACTACAAGACCCGCGCCGAGG
TGAAGTTCGAGGGCGACACCCTGGTGAACCGCATCGAGCTGAAGGGCATCGACTTCAAGGAGGACGGCAA
CATCCTGGGGCACAAGCTGGAGTACAACTACAACAGCCACAACGTCTATATCATGGCCGACAAGCAGAAG
AACGGCATCAAGGTGAACTTCAAGATCCGCCACAACATCGAGGACGGCAGCGTGCAGCTCGCCGACCACT
ACCAGCAGAACACCCCCATCGGCGACGGCCCCGTGCTGCTGCCCGACAACCACTACCTGAGCTACCAGTC
CGCCCTGAGCAAAGACCCCAACGAGAAGCGCGATCACATGGTCCTGCTGGAGTTCGTGACCGCCGCCGGG
ATCACTCTCGGCATGGACGAGCTGTACAAGAGCGGCCGCATGGAGCCTGCACCCGCCCGATCTCCGAGGC
CCCAGCAGGACCCCGCCCGGCCCCAGGAGCCCACCATGCCTCCCCCCGAGACCCCCTCTGAAGGCCGCCA
GCCCAGCCCCAGCCCCAGCCCTACAGAGCGAGCCCCCGCTTCGGAGGAGGAGTTCCAGTTTCTGCGCTGC
CAGCAATGCCAGGCGGAAGCCAAGTGCCCGAAGCTGCTGCCTTGTCTGCACACGCTGTGCTCAGGATGCC
TGGAGGCGTCGGGCATGCAGTGCCCCATCTGCCAGGCGCCCTGGCCCCTAGGTGCAGACACACCCGCCCT
GGATAACGTCTTTTTCGAGAGTCTGCAGCGGCGCCTGTCGGTGTACCGGCAGATTGTGGATGCGCAGGCT
GTGTGCACCCGCTGCAAAGAGTCGGCCGACTTCTGGTGCTTTGAGTGCGAGCAGCTCCTCTGCGCCAAGT
GCTTCGAGGCACACCAGTGGTTCCTCAAGCACGAGGCCCGGCCCCTAGCAGAGCTGCGCAACCAGTCGGT
GCGTGAGTTCCTGGACGGCACCCGCAAGACCAACAACATCTTCTGCTCCAACCCCAACCACCGCACCCCT
ACGCTGACCAGCATCTACTGCCGAGGATGTTCCAAGCCGCTGTGCTGCTCGTGCGCGCTCCTTGACAGCA
GCCACAGTGAGCTCAAGTGCGACATCAGCGCAGAGATCCAGCAGCGACAGGAGGAGCTGGACGCCATGAC
GCAGGCGCTGCAGGAGCAGGATAGTGCCTTTGGCGCGGTTCACGCGCAGATGCACGCGGCCGTCGGCCAG
CTGGGCCGCGCGCGTGCCGAGACCGAGGAGCTGATCCGCGAGCGCGTGCGCCAGGTGGTAGCTCACGTGC
GGGCTCAGGAGCGCGAGCTGCTGGAGGCTGTGGACGCGCGGTACCAGCGCGACTACGAGGAGATGGCCAG
TCGGCTGGGCCGCCTGGATGCTGTGCTGCAGCGCATCCGCACGGGCAGCGCGCTGGTGCAGAGGATGAAG
TGCTACGCCTCGGACCAGGAGGTGCTGGACATGCACGGTTTCCTGCGCCAGGCGCTCTGCCGCCTGCGCC
AGGAGGAGCCCCAGAGCCTGCAAGCTGCCGTGCGCACCGATGGCTTCGACGAGTTCAAGGTGCGCCTGCA
GGACCTCAGCTCTTGCATCACCCAGGGGAAAGATGCAGCTGTATCCAAGAAAGCCAGCCCAGAGGCTGCC
AGCACTCCCAGGGACCCTATTGACGTTGACCTGCCCGAGGAGGCAGAGAGAGTGAAGGCCCAGGTTCAGG
CCCTGGGGCTGGCTGAAGCCCAGCCTATGGCTGTGGTACAGTCAGTGCCCGGGGCACACCCCGTGCCAGT
GTACGCCTTCTCCATCAAAGGCCCTTCCTATGGAGAGGATGTCTCCAATACAACGACAGCCCAGAAGAGG
AAGTGCAGCCAGACCCAGTGCCCCAGGAAGGTCATCAAGATGGAGTCTGAGGAGGGGAAGGAGGCAAGGT
TGGCTCGGAGCTCCCCGGAGCAGCCCAGGCCCAGCACCTCCAAGGCAGTCTCACCACCCCACCTGGATGG
ACCGCCTAGCCCCAGGAGCCCCGTCATAGGAAGTGAGGTCTTCCTGCCCAACAGCAACCACGTGGCCAGT
GGCGCCGGGGAGGCAGAGGAACGCGTTGTGGTGATCAGCAGCTCGGAAGACTCAGATGCCGAAAACTCGG
TCTCTTCCAGCCCTCAGTCTGAGGTTCTGTATTGGAAAGTGCATGGAGCCCATGGAGACCGCCGAGCCAC
AGTCCTCGCCAGCCCACTCCTCGCCAGCCCACTCCTCGCCAGCCCACTCCTCGCCAGTCCAGTCTCTGCT
GAGAGCACAAGGAGCCTCCAGCCTGCCCTGTGGCACATACCACCCCCCAGCTTGGCCTCCCCACCAGCCC
GCTGACGGCTAGATCATAATCAGCCATACCACATTTGTAGAGGTTTTACTTGCTTTAAAAAACCTCCCAC
ACCTCCCCCTGAACCTGAAACATAAAATGAATGCAATTGTTGTTGTTAACTTGTTTATTGCAGCTTATAA
TGGTTACAAATAAAGCAATAGCATCACAAATTTCACAAATAAAGCATTTTTTTCACTGCATTCTAGTTGT
GGTTTGTCCAAACTCATCAATGTATCTTAAGGCGTAAATTGTAAGCGTTAATATTTTGTTAAAATTCGCG
TTAAATTTTTGTTAAATCAGCTCATTTTTTAACCAATAGGCCGAAATCGGCAAAATCCCTTATAAATCAA
AAGAATAGACCGAGATAGGGT
[37 nt withheld, positions 5132-5168]
AAAGAACGTGGACTCCAACGTCAAAGG
[49 nt withheld, positions 5196-5244]
T
[91 nt withheld, positions 5246-5336]
G
[124 nt withheld, positions 5338-5461]
CAGGTGGCACTTTTCGGGGAAATGTGCGCGGAACCCCTATTTGTTTATTTTTCTAAATACATTCAAATAT
GTATCCGCTCATGAGACAATAACCCTGATAAATGCTTCAATAATATTGAAAAAGGAAGAGTCCTGAGGCG
GAAAGAACCAGCTGTGGAATGTGTGTCAGTTAGGGTGTGGAAAGTCCCCAGGCTCCCCAGCAGGCAGAAG
TATGCAAAGCATGCATCTCAATTAGTCAGCAACCAGGTGTGGAAAGTCCCCAGGCTCCCCAGCAGGCAGA
AGTATGCAAAGCATGCATCTCAATTAGTCAGCAACCATAGTCCCGCCCCTAACTCCGCCCATCCCGCCCC
TAACTCCGCCCAGTTCCGCCCATTCTCCGCCCCATGGCTGACTAATTTTTTTTATTTATGCAGAGGCCGA
GGCCGCCTCGGCCTCTGAGCTATTCCAGAAGTAGTGAGGAGGCTTTTTTGGAGGCCTAGGCTTTTGCAAA
GATCGATCAAGAGACAGGATGAGGATCGTTTCGCATGATTGAACAAGATGGATTGCACGCAGGTTCTCCG
GCCGCTTGGGTGGAGAGGCTATTCGGCTATGACTGGGCACAACAGACAATCGGCTGCTCTGATGCCGCCG
TGTTCCGGCTGTCAGCGCAGGGGCGCCCGGTTCTTTTTGTCAAGACCGACCTGTCCGGTGCCCTGAATGA
ACTGCAAGACGAGGCAGCGCGGCTATCGTGGCTGGCCACGACGGGCGTTCCTTGCGCAGCTGTGCTCGAC
GTTGTCACTGAAGCGGGAAGGGACTGGCTGCTATTGGGCGAAGTGCCGGGGCAGGATCTCCTGTCATCTC
ACCTTGCTCCTGCCGAGAAAGTATCCATCATGGCTGATGCAATGCGGCGGCTGCATACGCTTGATCCGGC
TACCTGCCCATTCGACCACCAAGCGAAACATCGCATCGAGCGAGCACGTACTCGGATGGAAGCCGGTCTT
GTCGATCAGGATGATCTGGACGAAGAGCATCAGGGGCTCGCGCCAGCCGAACTGTTCGCCAGGCTCAAGG
CGAGCATGCCCGACGGCGAGGATCTCGTCGTGACCCATGGCGATGCCTGCTTGCCGAATATCATGGTGGA
AAATGGCCGCTTTTCTGGATTCATCGACTGTGGCCGGCTGGGTGTGGCGGACCGCTATCAGGACATAGCG
TTGGCTACCCGTGATATTGCTGAAGAGCTTGGCGGCGAATGGGCTGACCGCTTCCTCGTGCTTTACGGTA
TCGCCGCTCCCGATTCGCAGCGCATCGCCTTCTATCGCCTTCTTGACGAGTTCTTCTGAGCGGGACTCTG
GGGTTCGAAATGACCGACCAAGCGACGCCCAACCTGCCATCACGAGATTTCGATTCCACCGCCGCCTTCT
ATGAAAGGTTGGGCTTCGGAATCGTTTTCCGGGACGCCGGCTGGATGATCCTCCAGCGCGGGGATCTCAT
GCTGGAGTTCTTCGCCCACCCTAGGGGGAGGCTAACTGAAACACGGAAGGAGACAATACCGGAAGGAACC
CGCGCTATGACGGCAATAAAAAGACAGAATAAAACGCACGGTGTTGGGTCGTTTGTTCATAAACGCGGGG
TTCGGTCCCAGGGCTGGCACTCTGTCGATACCCCACCGAGACCCCATTGGGGCCAATACGCCCGCGTTTC
TTCCTTTTCCCCACCCCACCCCCCAAGTTCGGGTGAAGGCCCAGGGCTCGCAGCCAACGTCGGGGCGGCA
GGCCCTGCCATAGCCTCAGGTTACTCATATATACTTTAGATTGATTTAAAACTTCATTTTTAATTTAAAA
GGATCTAGGTGAAGATCCTTTTTGATAATCTCATGACCAAAATCCCTTAACGTGAGTTTTCGTTCCACTG
AGCGTCAGACCCCGTAGAAAAGATCAAAGGATCTTCTTGAGATCCTTTTTTTCTGCGCGTAATCTGCTGC
TTGCAAACAAAAAAACCACCGCTACCAGCGGTGGTTTGTTTGCCGGATCAAGAGCTACCAACTCTTTTTC
CGAAGGTAACTGGCTTCAGCAGAGCGCAGATACCAAATACTGTTCTTCTAGTGTAGCCGTAGTTAGGCCA
CCACTTCAAGAACTCTGTAGCACCGCCTACATACCTCGCTCTGCTAATCCTGTTACCAGTGGCTGCTGCC
AGTGGCGATAAGTCGTGTCTTACCGGGTTGGACTCAAGACGATAGTTACCGGATAAGGCGCAGCGGTCGG
GCTGAACGGGGGGTTCGTGCACACAGCCCAGCTTGGAGCGAACGACCTACACCGAACTGAGATACCTACA
GCGTGAGCTATGAGAAAGCGCCACGCTTCCCGAAGGGAGAAAGGCGGACAGGTATCCGGTAAGCGGCAGG
GTCGGAACAGGAGAGCGCACGAGGGAGCTTCCAGGGGGAAACGCCTGGTATCTTTATAGTCCTGTCGGGT
TTCGCCACCTCTGACTTGAGCGTCGATTTTTGTGATGCTCGTCAGGGGGGCGGAGCCTATGGAAAAACGC
CAGCAACGCGGCCTTTTTACGGTTCCTGGCCTTTTGCTGGCCTTTTGCTCACATGTTCTTTCCTGCGTTA
TCCCCTGATTCTGTGGATAACCGTATTACCGCCATGCATTAGTTATTAATAGT
