>Addgene plasmid #103825 | pPHR-EYFP-hPMLIII | depositor partial sequence | sequence record 196735 | PHR
ATGAAGATGGACAAAAAGACTATAGTTTGGTTTAGAAGAGACCTAAGGATTGAGGATAATCCTGCATTAG
CAGCAGCTGCTCACGAAGGATCTGTTTTTCCTGTCTTCATTTGGTGTCCTGAAGAAGAAGGACAGTTTTA
TCCTGGAAGAGCTTCAAGATGGTGGATGAAACAATCACTTGCTCACTTATCTCAATCCTTGAAGGCTCTT
GGATCTGACCTCACTTTAATCAAAACCCACAACACGATTTCAGCGATCTTGGATTGTATCCGCGTTACCG
GTGCTACAAAAGTCGTCTTTAACCACCTCTATGATCCTGTTTCGTTAGTTCGGGACCATACCGTAAAGGA
GAAGCTGGTGGAACGTGGGATCTCTGTGCAAAGCTACAATGGAGATCTATTGTATGAACCGTGGGAGATA
TACTGCGAAAAGGGCAAACCTTTTACGAGTTTCAATTCTTACTGGAAGAAATGCTTAGATATGTCGATTG
AATCCGTTATGCTTCCTCCTCCTTGGCGGTTGATGCCAATAACTGCAGCGGCTGAAGCGATTTGGGCGTG
TTCGATTGAAGAACTAGGGCTGGAGAATGAGGCCGAGAAACCGAGCAATGCGTTGTTAACTAGAGCTTGG
TCTCCAGGATGGAGCAATGCTGATAAGTTACTAAATGAGTTCATCGAGAAGCAGTTGATAGATTATGCAA
AGAACAGCAAGAAAGTTGTTGGGAATTCTACTTCACTACTTTCTCCGTATCTCCATTTCGGGGAAATAAG
CGTCAGACACGTTTTCCAGTGTGCCCGGATGAAACAAATTATATGGGCAAGAGATAAGAACAGTGAAGGA
GAAGAAAGTGCAGATCTTTTTCTTAGGGGAATCGGTTTAAGAGAGTATTCTCGGTATATATGTTTCAACT
TCCCGTTTACTCACGAGCAATCGTTGTTGAGTCATCTTCGGTTTTTCCCTTGGGATGCTGATGTTGATAA
GTTCAAGGCCTGGAGACAAGGCAGGACCGGTTATCCGTTGGTGGATGCCGGAATGAGAGAGCTTTGGGCT
ACCGGATGGATGCATAACAGAATAAGAGTGATTGTTTCAAGCTTTGCTGTGAAGTTTCTTCTCCTTCCAT
GGAAATGGGGAATGAAGTATTTCTGGGATACACTTTTGGATGCTGATTTGGAATGTGACATCCTTGGCTG
GCAGTATATCTCTGGGAGTATCCCCGATGGCCACGAGCTTGATCGCTTGGACAATCCCGCGTTACAAGGC
GCCAAATATGACCCAGAAGGTGAGTACATAAGGCAATGGCTTCCCGAGCTTGCGAGATTGCCAACTGAAT
GGATCCATCATCCATGGGACGCTCCTTTAACCGTACTCAAAGCTTCTGGTGTGGAACTCGGAACAAACTA
TGCGAAACCCATTGTAGACATCGACACAGCTCGTGAGCTACTAGCTAAAGCTATTTCAAGAACCCGTGAA
GCACAGATCATGATCGGAGCAGCA
