>Addgene plasmid #103825 | pPHR-EYFP-hPMLIII | depositor partial sequence | sequence record 196736 | EYFP
ATGGTGAGCAAGGGCGAGGAGCTGTTCACCGGGGTGGTGCCCATCCTGGTCGAGCTGGACGGCGACGTAA
ACGGCCACAAGTTCAGCGTGTCCGGCGAGGGCGAGGGCGATGCCACCTACGGCAAGCTGACCCTGAAGTT
CATCTGCACCACCGGCAAGCTGCCCGTGCCCTGGCCCACCCTCGTGACCACCTTCGGCTACGGCCTGCAG
TGCTTCGCCCGCTACCCCGACCACATGAAGCAGCACGACTTCTTCAAGTCCGCCATGCCCGAAGGCTACG
TCCAGGAGCGCACCATCTTCTTCAAGGACGACGGCAACTACAAGACCCGCGCCGAGGTGAAGTTCGAGGG
CGACACCCTGGTGAACCGCATCGAGCTGAAGGGCATCGACTTCAAGGAGGACGGCAACATCCTGGGGCAC
AAGCTGGAGTACAACTACAACAGCCACAACGTCTATATCATGGCCGACAAGCAGAAGAACGGCATCAAGG
TGAACTTCAAGATCCGCCACAACATCGAGGACGGCAGCGTGCAGCTCGCCGACCACTACCAGCAGAACAC
CCCCATCGGCGACGGCCCCGTGCTGCTGCCCGACAACCACTACCTGAGCTACCAGTCCGCCCTGAGCAAA
GACCCCAACGAGAAGCGCGATCACATGGTCCTGCTGGAGTTCGTGACCGCCGCCGGGATCACTCTCGGCA
TGGACGAGCTGTACAAG
